>Addgene plasmid #233974 | makeTCR_Hs.TRAV35 | addgene full sequence | sequence record 468296 | Addgene NGS Result
CGTCTCAGATGCTCCTTGAACATTTATTAATAATCTTGTGGATGCAGCTGACATGGGTCAGTGGTCAACA
GCTGAATCAGAGTCCTCAATCTATGTTTATCCAGGAAGGAGAAGATGTCTCCATGAACTGCACTTCTTCA
AGCATATTTAACACCTGGCTATGGTACAAGCAGGAACCTGGGGAAGGTCCTGTCCTCTTGATAGCCTTAT
ATAAGGCTGGTGAATTGACCTCAAATGGAAGACTGACTGCTCAGTTTGGTATAACCAGAAAGGACAGCTT
CCTGAATATCTCAGCATCCATACCTAGTGATGTAGGCATCTACTTCTGTTGAGACGCAGGGAAGATGGCC
GCGAAGAAAACGTCATAGCTGTTTCCTGACTGACCATTTAAATCATACCTGACCTCCATAGCAGAAAGTC
AAAAGCCTCCGACCGGAGGCTTTTGACTTGATCGGCACGTAAGAGGTTCCAACTTTCACCATAATGAAAT
AAGATCACTACCGGGCGTATTTTTTGAGTTATCGAGATTTTCAGGAGCTAAGGAAGCTAAAATGGAGAAA
AAAATCACTGGATATACCACCGTTGATATATCCCAATGGCATCGTAAAGAACATTTTGAGGCATTTCAGT
CAGTTGCTCAATGTACCTATAACCAGACCGTTCAGCTGGATATTACGGCCTTTTTAAAGACCGTAAAGAA
AAATAAGCACAAGTTTTATCCGGCCTTTATTCACATTCTTGCCCGCCTGATGAATGCTCATCCGGAATTT
CGTATGGCAATGAAAGACGGTGAGCTGGTGATATGGGATAGTGTTCACCCTTGTTACACCGTTTTCCATG
AGCAAACTGAAACGTTTTCATCGCTCTGGAGTGAATACCACGACGATTTCCGGCAGTTTCTACACATATA
TTCGCAAGATGTGGCGTGTTACGGTGAAAACCTGGCCTATTTCCCTAAAGGGTTTATTGAGAATATGTTT
TTTGTCTCAGCCAATCCCTGGGTGAGTTTCACCAGTTTTGATTTAAACGTGGCCAATATGGACAACTTCT
TCGCCCCCGTTTTCACCATGGGCAAATATTATACGCAAGGCGACAAGGTGCTGATGCCGCTGGCGATTCA
GGTTCATCATGCCGTTTGTGATGGCTTCCATGTCGGCAGAATGCTTAATGAATTACAACAGTACTGCGAT
GAGTGGCAGGGCGGGGCGTAATGAGGGCCCAAATGTAATCACCTGGCTCACCTTCGGGTGGGCCTTTCTG
CGTTGCTGGCGTTTTTCCATAGGCTCCGCCCCCCTGACGAGCATCACAAAAATCGATGCTCAAGTCAGAG
GTGGCGAAACCCGACAGGACTATAAAGATACCAGGCGTTTCCCCCTGGAAGCTCCCTCGTGCGCTCTCCT
GTTCCGACCCTGCCGCTTACCGGATACCTGTCCGCCTTTCTCCCTTCGGGAAGCGTGGCGCTTTCTCATA
GCTCACGCTGTAGGTATCTCAGTTCGGTGTAGGTCGTTCGCTCCAAGCTGGGCTGTGTGCACGAACCCCC
CGTTCAGCCCGACCGCTGCGCCTTATCCGGTAACTATCGTCTTGAGTCCAACCCGGTAAGACACGACTTA
TCGCCACTGGCAGCAGCCACTGGTAACAGGATTAGCAGAGCGAGGTATGTAGGCGGTGCTACAGAGTTCT
TGAAGTGGTGGCCTAACTACGGCTACACTAGAAGAACAGTATTTGGTATCTGCGCTCTGCTGAAGCCAGT
TACCTCGGAAAAAGAGTTGGTAGCTCTTGATCCGGCAAACAAACCACCGCTGGTAGCGGTGGTTTTTTTG
TTTGCAAGCAGCAGATTACGCGCAGAAAAAAAGGATCTCAAGAAGATCCTTTGATTTTCTACCGAAGAAA
GGCCCACCCGTGAAGGTGAGCCAGTGAGTTGATTGCAGTCCAGTTACGCTGGAGTCTGAGGCTCGTCCTG
AATGATATCAAGCTTGAATTCGTTTGTAAAACGACGGCCAGTGCTAACCGTATCGCATTGGCCATACCTA
CA
Features (pLannotate 1.2.2; 8 found; start..end, strand, type, name):
      9..329     +  CDS            TRAV27: TVA27_HUMAN - Experimental evidence at protein level: Swiss-Prot protein existence level 1. V region of the variable domain of T cell receptor (TR) alpha chain that participates in the antigen recognition (PubMed:24600447). Alpha-beta T cell receptors are antigen specific receptors which are essential to the immune response and are present on the cell surface of T lymphocytes. Recognize peptide-major histocompatibility (MH) (pMH) complexes that are displayed by antigen presenting cells (APC), a prerequisite for efficient T cell adaptive immunity against pathogens (PubMed:25493333). Binding of
    417..448     +  terminator     tonB terminator: bidirectional E. coli tonB-P14 transcription terminator
    449..551     +  promoter       cat promoter: promoter of the E. coli cat gene encoding chloramphenicol acetyltransferase
    552..1208    +  CDS            cat: CAT_ECOLX - Experimental evidence at protein level: Swiss-Prot protein existence level 1. This enzyme is an effector of chloramphenicol resistance in bacteria. From Escherichia coli. This protein is used as a marker in many commonly used cloning vectors, such as pACYC184.
   1235..1262    +  terminator     T7Te terminator: phage T7 early transcription terminator
   1274..1861    -  rep_origin     ori: high-copy-number ColE1/pMB1/pBR322/pUC origin of replication
   1883..1912    -  terminator     T3Te terminator: phage T3 early transcription terminator
   1984..2003    -  CDS            lacZα (fragment): LacZα fragment of β-galactosidase; lacZ fragment
