[The description below was written by a language model from this plasmid's Addgene catalogue record and pLannotate feature annotations shown in this document.]
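Description:
makeTCR_Hs.TRAV35 is a small (about 2 kb) bacterial part plasmid from the makeTCR synthetic biology toolkit, a modular system for single-step assembly of T cell receptor coding sequences. It carries the human TRAV35 gene segment, a roughly 320 bp insert encoding a variable (V) region of the TCR alpha chain, in the custom minimal pmakeTCR backbone. The insert has no promoter of its own, so the plasmid serves purely as a storage and donor vector rather than an expression construct. The V segment is flanked by defined four-base junctions that are recorded as preserved after cloning. This is consistent with release of the fragment with set overhangs for ordered ligation to other TCR modules, although the record does not name the enzymes or the destination vector.

The backbone is deliberately compact. It has a high-copy ColE1/pUC-type origin for propagation in E. coli and a chloramphenicol acetyltransferase (cat) gene driven by its native promoter for chloramphenicol selection. The tonB, T7Te and T3Te transcription terminators insulate the marker, the origin and the insert region from read-through. A very short lacZα remnant is also annotated, and the listed M13 forward and reverse sequencing primers imply priming sites flanking the insert for sequence verification.

The automated annotation labels the insert coding region as TRAV27 rather than TRAV35. This most likely reflects a best-hit match among related alpha-chain V regions in the reference database, and the catalogue identity of TRAV35 should be taken as the depositor's designation. The plasmid is intended as one member of a library of human TRAV parts used to build full TCR alpha chains.
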