Addgene plasmid #233974: makeTCR_Hs.TRAV35
Purpose: Hs TRAV gene for makeTCR assembly
Depositing lab: Michael Platten. Depositing organization: Deutsches Krebsforschungszentrum (DKFZ). Publication: makeTCR: A Modular Platform for Rapid, Flexible, Scalable, Single-Step T Cell Receptor Synthesis. Hamberger M, Neuhoff M-T, Pietrantonio SV, Boschert T, Maldonado Torres C, Errerd A, Tan CL, Lindner JM, Platten M, Green EW. bioRxiv 2025.04.27.647198 10.1101/2025.04.27.647198.
Backbone
  Vector backbone: pmakeTCR
  Backbone manufacturer: custom
  Backbone size w/o insert (bp): 1710
  Vector type: Synthetic Biology
Growth in bacteria
  Bacterial resistance: Chloramphenicol, 25 μg/mL
  Growth temperature: 37°C
  Growth strain: DH5alpha
  Copy number: High Copy
Gene/Insert
  Gene/Insert name: TRAV35 (alt name: ENSG00000211814)
  Species: H. sapiens (human)
  Insert size (bp): 322
  Entrez Gene: TRAV35 (a.k.a. TCRAV25S1, TCRAV35S1)
  Promoter: n/a
  Cloning method: Restriction Enzyme; 5′ cloning site GATG (not destroyed); 3′ cloning site CTGT (not destroyed)
  Sequencing primers: 5′ M13 (-21) Forward; 3′ M13 Reverse
Resource information
  A portion of this plasmid was derived from a plasmid made by: synthetic
Terms and licenses: Academic/Nonprofit Terms; Industry Terms: Not Available to Industry
Depositor comments: Please visit https://doi.org/10.1101/2025.04.27.647198 for bioRxiv preprint.
How to cite: makeTCR_Hs.TRAV35 was a gift from Michael Platten (Addgene plasmid # 233974 ; http://n2t.net/addgene:233974 ; RRID:Addgene_233974)
